>Addgene plasmid #225144 | gag-TadCBEd | addgene full sequence | sequence record 445269 | Addgene NGS Result
ATGGGCCAGACTGTTACCACTCCCTTAAGTTTGACCTTAGGTCACTGGAAAGATGTCGAGCGGATCGCTC
ACAACCAGTCGGTAGATGTCAAGAAGAGACGTTGGGTTACCTTCTGCTCTGCAGAATGGCCAACCTTTAA
CGTCGGATGGCCGCGAGACGGCACCTTTAACCGAGACCTCATCACCCAGGTTAAGATCAAGGTCTTTTCA
CCTGGCCCGCATGGACACCCAGACCAGGTCCCCTACATCGTGACCTGGGAAGCCTTGGCTTTTGACCCCC
CTCCCTGGGTCAAGCCCTTTGTACACCCTAAGCCTCCGCCTCCTCTTCCTCCATCCGCCCCGTCTCTCCC
CCTTGAACCTCCTCGTTCGACCCCGCCTCGATCCTCCCTTTATCCAGCCCTCACTCCTTCTCTAGGCGCC
AAACCTAAACCTCAAGTTCTTTCTGACAGTGGGGGGCCGCTCATCGACCTACTTACAGAAGACCCCCCGC
CTTATAGGGACCCAAGACCACCCCCTTCCGACAGGGACGGAAATGGTGGAGAAGCGACCCCTGCGGGAGA
GGCACCGGACCCCTCCCCAATGGCATCTCGCCTACGTGGGAGACGGGAGCCCCCTGTGGCCGACTCCACT
TCTGGCGGCTCACTTCAACTGCCTCCACTTGAAAGACTGACACTGGGATCATTACAATTACCTCCTTTAG
AACGATTAACACTCGGTTCACTACAGCTTCCGCCTCTTGAGAGATTGACATTAAGTGGTGGATCTACCTC
GCAGGCATTCCCCCTCCGCGCAGGAGGAAACGGACAGCTTCAATACTGGCCGTTCTCCTCTTCTGACCTT
TACAACTGGAAAAATAATAACCCTTCTTTTTCTGAAGATCCAGGTAAACTGACAGCTCTGATCGAGTCTG
TCCTCATCACCCATCAGCCCACCTGGGACGACTGTCAGCAGCTGTTGGGGACTCTGCTGACCGGAGAAGA
AAAACAACGGGTGCTCTTAGAGGCTAGAAAGGCGGTGCGGGGCGATGATGGGCGCCCCACTCAACTGCCC
AATGAAGTCGATGCCGCTTTTCCCCTCGAGCGCCCAGACTGGGATTACACCACCCAGGCAGGTAGGAACC
ACCTAGTCCACTATCGCCAGTTGCTCCTAGCGGGTCTCCAAAACGCGGGCAGAAGCCCCACCAATTTGGC
CAAGGTAAAAGGAATAACACAAGGGCCCAATGAGTCTCCCTCGGCCTTCCTAGAGAGACTTAAGGAAGCC
TATCGCAGGTACACTCCTTATGACCCTGAGGACCCAGGGCAAGAAACTAATGTGTCTATGTCTTTCATTT
GGCAGTCTGCCCCAGACATTGGGAGAAAGTTAGAGAGGTTAGAAGATTTAAAAAACAAGACGCTTGGAGA
TTTGGTTAGAGAGGCAGAAAAGATCTTTAATAAACGAGAAACCCCGGAAGAAAGAGAGGAACGTATCAGG
AGAGAAACAGAGGAAAAAGAAGAACGCCGTAGGACAGAGGATGAGCAGAAAGAGAAAGAAAGAGATCGTA
GGAGACATAGAGAGATGAGCAAGCTATTGGCCACTGTCGTTAGTGGACAGAAACAGGATAGACAGGGAGG
AGAACGAAGGAGGTCCCAACTCGATCGCGACCAGTGTGCCTACTGCAAAGAAAAGGGGCACTGGGCTAAA
GATTGTCCCAAGAAACCACGAGGACCTCGGGGACCAAGACCCCAGACCTCCCTCCTGACCCTAGATGACG
GCGGATCCACGTCCACGCTGCTAATGGAGAACTCGTCTGGAGGTTCTAAACGGACAGCCGACGGAAGCGA
GTTCGAGTCACCAAAGAAGAAGCGGAAAGTCAGTTCTGAGGTGGAGTTTTCCCACGAGTACTGGATGAGA
CATGCCCTGACCCTGGCCAAGAGGGCACGGGATGAGAGGAAGGCGCCTGTGGGAGCCGTGCTGGTGCTGA
ACAATAGAGTGATCGGCGAGGGCTGGAACAGAGCCATCGGCCTGCACGACCCAACAGCCCATGCCGAAAT
TATAGCCCTGAGACAGGGCGGCCTGGTCATGCAGAACTACAGACTGATTGACGCCACCCTGTACGTGACA
TTCGAGCCTTGCGTGATGTGCGCCGGCGCCATGATCAACTCTAGGATCGGCCGCGTGGTGTTTGGCGTGA
GGAACTCAAAAAGAGGCGCCGCAGGCTCCCTGATGAACGTGCTGAACTACCCCGGAATGAATCACCGCGT
CGAAATTACCGAGGGAATCCTGGCAGATGAATGTGCCGCCCTGCTGTGCGATTTCTATCGGATGCCTAGA
CAGGTGTTCAATGCTCAGAAGAAGGCCCAGAGCTCCATCAACTCTGGCGGATCTAGCGGAGGATCCTCTG
GCAGCGAGACACCAGGAACAAGCGAGTCAGCAACACCAGAGAGCAGTGGCGGCAGCAGCGGCGGCAGCGA
CAAGAAGTACAGCATCGGCCTGGCCATCGGCACCAACTCTGTGGGCTGGGCCGTGATCACCGACGAGTAC
AAGGTGCCCAGCAAGAAATTCAAGGTGCTGGGCAACACCGACCGGCACAGCATCAAGAAGAACCTGATCG
GAGCCCTGCTGTTCGACAGCGGCGAAACAGCCGAGGCCACCCGGCTGAAGAGAACCGCCAGAAGAAGATA
CACCAGACGGAAGAACCGGATCTGCTATCTGCAAGAGATCTTCAGCAACGAGATGGCCAAGGTGGACGAC
AGCTTCTTCCACAGACTGGAAGAGTCCTTCCTGGTGGAAGAGGATAAGAAGCACGAGCGGCACCCCATCT
TCGGCAACATCGTGGACGAGGTGGCCTACCACGAGAAGTACCCCACCATCTACCACCTGAGAAAGAAACT
GGTGGACAGCACCGACAAGGCCGACCTGCGGCTGATCTATCTGGCCCTGGCCCACATGATCAAGTTCCGG
GGCCACTTCCTGATCGAGGGCGACCTGAACCCCGACAACAGCGACGTGGACAAGCTGTTCATCCAGCTGG
TGCAGACCTACAACCAGCTGTTCGAGGAAAACCCCATCAACGCCAGCGGCGTGGACGCCAAGGCCATCCT
GTCTGCCAGACTGAGCAAGAGCAGACGGCTGGAAAATCTGATCGCCCAGCTGCCCGGCGAGAAGAAGAAT
GGCCTGTTCGGAAACCTGATTGCCCTGAGCCTGGGCCTGACCCCCAACTTCAAGAGCAACTTCGACCTGG
CCGAGGATGCCAAACTGCAGCTGAGCAAGGACACCTACGACGACGACCTGGACAACCTGCTGGCCCAGAT
CGGCGACCAGTACGCCGACCTGTTTCTGGCCGCCAAGAACCTGTCCGACGCCATCCTGCTGAGCGACATC
CTGAGAGTGAACACCGAGATCACCAAGGCCCCCCTGAGCGCCTCTATGATCAAGAGATACGACGAGCACC
ACCAGGACCTGACCCTGCTGAAAGCTCTCGTGCGGCAGCAGCTGCCTGAGAAGTACAAAGAGATTTTCTT
CGACCAGAGCAAGAACGGCTACGCCGGCTACATTGACGGCGGAGCCAGCCAGGAAGAGTTCTACAAGTTC
ATCAAGCCCATCCTGGAAAAGATGGACGGCACCGAGGAACTGCTCGTGAAGCTGAACAGAGAGGACCTGC
TGCGGAAGCAGCGGACCTTCGACAACGGCAGCATCCCCCACCAGATCCACCTGGGAGAGCTGCACGCCAT
TCTGCGGCGGCAGGAAGATTTTTACCCATTCCTGAAGGACAACCGGGAAAAGATCGAGAAGATCCTGACC
TTCCGCATCCCCTACTACGTGGGCCCTCTGGCCAGGGGAAACAGCAGATTCGCCTGGATGACCAGAAAGA
GCGAGGAAACCATCACCCCCTGGAACTTCGAGGAAGTGGTGGACAAGGGCGCTTCCGCCCAGAGCTTCAT
CGAGCGGATGACCAACTTCGATAAGAACCTGCCCAACGAGAAGGTGCTGCCCAAGCACAGCCTGCTGTAC
GAGTACTTCACCGTGTATAACGAGCTGACCAAAGTGAAATACGTGACCGAGGGAATGAGAAAGCCCGCCT
TCCTGAGCGGCGAGCAGAAAAAGGCCATCGTGGACCTGCTGTTCAAGACCAACCGGAAAGTGACCGTGAA
GCAGCTGAAAGAGGACTACTTCAAGAAAATCGAGTGCTTCGACTCCGTGGAAATCTCCGGCGTGGAAGAT
CGGTTCAACGCCTCCCTGGGCACATACCACGATCTGCTGAAAATTATCAAGGACAAGGACTTCCTGGACA
ATGAGGAAAACGAGGACATTCTGGAAGATATCGTGCTGACCCTGACACTGTTTGAGGACAGAGAGATGAT
CGAGGAACGGCTGAAAACCTATGCCCACCTGTTCGACGACAAAGTGATGAAGCAGCTGAAGCGGCGGAGA
TACACCGGCTGGGGCAGGCTGAGCCGGAAGCTGATCAACGGCATCCGGGACAAGCAGTCCGGCAAGACAA
TCCTGGATTTCCTGAAGTCCGACGGCTTCGCCAACAGAAACTTCATGCAGCTGATCCACGACGACAGCCT
GACCTTTAAAGAGGACATCCAGAAAGCCCAGGTGTCCGGCCAGGGCGATAGCCTGCACGAGCACATTGCC
AATCTGGCCGGCAGCCCCGCCATTAAGAAGGGCATCCTGCAGACAGTGAAGGTGGTGGACGAGCTCGTGA
AAGTGATGGGCCGGCACAAGCCCGAGAACATCGTGATCGAAATGGCCAGAGAGAACCAGACCACCCAGAA
GGGACAGAAGAACAGCCGCGAGAGAATGAAGCGGATCGAAGAGGGCATCAAAGAGCTGGGCAGCCAGATC
CTGAAAGAACACCCCGTGGAAAACACCCAGCTGCAGAACGAGAAGCTGTACCTGTACTACCTGCAGAATG
GGCGGGATATGTACGTGGACCAGGAACTGGACATCAACCGGCTGTCCGACTACGATGTGGACCATATCGT
GCCTCAGAGCTTTCTGAAGGACGACTCCATCGACAACAAGGTGCTGACCAGAAGCGACAAGAACCGGGGC
AAGAGCGACAACGTGCCCTCCGAAGAGGTCGTGAAGAAGATGAAGAACTACTGGCGGCAGCTGCTGAACG
CCAAGCTGATTACCCAGAGAAAGTTCGACAATCTGACCAAGGCCGAGAGAGGCGGCCTGAGCGAACTGGA
TAAGGCCGGCTTCATCAAGAGACAGCTGGTGGAAACCCGGCAGATCACAAAGCACGTGGCACAGATCCTG
GACTCCCGGATGAACACTAAGTACGACGAGAATGACAAGCTGATCCGGGAAGTGAAAGTGATCACCCTGA
AGTCCAAGCTGGTGTCCGATTTCCGGAAGGATTTCCAGTTTTACAAAGTGCGCGAGATCAACAACTACCA
CCACGCCCACGACGCCTACCTGAACGCCGTCGTGGGAACCGCCCTGATCAAAAAGTACCCTAAGCTGGAA
AGCGAGTTCGTGTACGGCGACTACAAGGTGTACGACGTGCGGAAGATGATCGCCAAGAGCGAGCAGGAAA
TCGGCAAGGCTACCGCCAAGTACTTCTTCTACAGCAACATCATGAACTTTTTCAAGACCGAGATTACCCT
GGCCAACGGCGAGATCCGGAAGCGGCCTCTGATCGAGACAAACGGCGAAACCGGGGAGATCGTGTGGGAT
AAGGGCCGGGATTTTGCCACCGTGCGGAAAGTGCTGAGCATGCCCCAAGTGAATATCGTGAAAAAGACCG
AGGTGCAGACAGGCGGCTTCAGCAAAGAGTCTATCCTGCCCAAGAGGAACAGCGATAAGCTGATCGCCAG
AAAGAAGGACTGGGACCCTAAGAAGTACGGCGGCTTCGACAGCCCCACCGTGGCCTATTCTGTGCTGGTG
GTGGCCAAAGTGGAAAAGGGCAAGTCCAAGAAACTGAAGAGTGTGAAAGAGCTGCTGGGGATCACCATCA
TGGAAAGAAGCAGCTTCGAGAAGAATCCCATCGACTTTCTGGAAGCCAAGGGCTACAAAGAAGTGAAAAA
GGACCTGATCATCAAGCTGCCTAAGTACTCCCTGTTCGAGCTGGAAAACGGCCGGAAGAGAATGCTGGCC
TCTGCCGGCGAACTGCAGAAGGGAAACGAACTGGCCCTGCCCTCCAAATATGTGAACTTCCTGTACCTGG
CCAGCCACTATGAGAAGCTGAAGGGCTCCCCCGAGGATAATGAGCAGAAACAGCTGTTTGTGGAACAGCA
CAAGCACTACCTGGACGAGATCATCGAGCAGATCAGCGAGTTCTCCAAGAGAGTGATCCTGGCCGACGCT
AATCTGGACAAAGTGCTGTCCGCCTACAACAAGCACCGGGATAAGCCCATCAGAGAGCAGGCCGAGAATA
TCATCCACCTGTTTACCCTGACCAATCTGGGAGCCCCTGCCGCCTTCAAGTACTTTGACACCACCATCGA
CCGGAAGAGGTACACCAGCACCAAAGAGGTGCTGGACGCCACCCTGATCCACCAGAGCATCACCGGCCTG
TACGAGACACGGATCGACCTGTCTCAGCTGGGAGGTGACAGCGGCGGGAGCGGCGGGAGCGGGGGGAGCA
CTAATCTGAGCGACATCATTGAGAAGGAGACTGGGAAACAGCTGGTCATTCAGGAGTCCATCCTGATGCT
GCCTGAGGAGGTGGAGGAAGTGATCGGCAACAAGCCAGAGTCTGACATCCTGGTGCACACCGCCTACGAC
GAGTCCACAGATGAGAATGTGATGCTGCTGACCTCTGACGCCCCCGAGTATAAGCCTTGGGCCCTGGTCA
TCCAGGATTCTAACGGCGAGAATAAGATCAAGATGCTGAGCGGAGGATCCGGAGGATCTGGAGGCAGCAC
CAACCTGTCTGACATCATCGAGAAGGAGACAGGCAAGCAGCTGGTCATCCAGGAGAGCATCCTGATGCTG
CCCGAAGAAGTCGAAGAAGTGATCGGAAACAAGCCTGAGAGCGATATCCTGGTCCATACCGCCTACGACG
AGAGTACCGACGAAAATGTGATGCTGCTGACATCCGACGCCCCAGAGTATAAGCCCTGGGCTCTGGTCAT
CCAGGATTCCAACGGAGAGAACAAAATCAAAATGCTGTCTGGCGGCTCAAAAAGAACCGCCGACGGCAGC
GAATTCGAGCCCAAGAAGAAGAGGAAAGTCTGAGATCTTTTTCCCTCTGCCAAAAATTATGGGGACATCA
TGAAGCCCCTTGAGCATCTGACTTCTGGCTAATAAAGGAAATTTATTTTCATTGCAATAGTGTGTTGGAA
TTTTTTGTGTCTCTCACTCGGAAGGACATATGGGAGGGCAAATCATTTAAAACATCAGAATGAGTATTTG
GTTTAGAGTTTGGCAACATATGCCCATATGCTGGCTGCCATGAACAAAGGTTGGCTATAAAGAGGTCATC
AGTATATGAAACAGCCCCCTGCTGTCCATTCCTTATTCCATAGAAAAGCCTTGACTTGAGGTTAGATTTT
TTTTATATTTTGTTTTGTGTTATTTTTTTCTTTAACATCCCTAAAATTTTCCTTACATGTTTTACTAGCC
AGATTTTTCCTCCTCTCCTGACTACTCCCAGTCATAGCTGTCCCTCTTCTCTTATGGAGATCCCTCGACG
GATCGGCCGCAATTCGTAACCATGTCATAGCTGTTTCCTGTGTGAAATTGTTATCCGCTCACAATTCCAC
ACAACATACGAGCCGGAAGCATAAAGTGTAAAGCCTGGGGTGCCTAATGAGTGAGCTAACTCACATTAAT
TGCGTTGCGCTCACTGCCCGCTTTCCAGTCGGGAAACCTGTCGTGCCAGCTGCATTAATGAATCGGCCAA
CGCGCGGGGAGAGGCGGTTTGCGTATTGGGCGCTCTTCCGCTTCCTCGCTCACTGACTCGCTGCGCTCGG
TCGTTCGGCTGCGGCGAGCGGTATCAGCTCACTCAAAGGCGGTAATACGGTTATCCACAGAATCAGGGGA
TAACGCAGGAAAGAACATGTGAGCAAAAGGCCAGCAAAAGGCCAGGAACCGTAAAAAGGCCGCGTTGCTG
GCGTTTTTCCATAGGCTCCGCCCCCCTGACGAGCATCACAAAAATCGACGCTCAAGTCAGAGGTGGCGAA
ACCCGACAGGACTATAAAGATACCAGGCGTTTCCCCCTGGAAGCTCCCTCGTGCGCTCTCCTGTTCCGAC
CCTGCCGCTTACCGGATACCTGTCCGCCTTTCTCCCTTCGGGAAGCGTGGCGCTTTCTCATAGCTCACGC
TGTAGGTATCTCAGTTCGGTGTAGGTCGTTCGCTCCAAGCTGGGCTGTGTGCACGAACCCCCCGTTCAGC
CCGACCGCTGCGCCTTATCCGGTAACTATCGTCTTGAGTCCAACCCGGTAAGACACGACTTATCGCCACT
GGCAGCAGCCACTGGTAACAGGATTAGCAGAGCGAGGTATGTAGGCGGTGCTACAGAGTTCTTGAAGTGG
TGGCCTAACTACGGCTACACTAGAAGAACAGTATTTGGTATCTGCGCTCTGCTGAAGCCAGTTACCTTCG
GAAAAAGAGTTGGTAGCTCTTGATCCGGCAAACAAACCACCGCTGGTAGCGGTGGTTTTTTTGTTTGCAA
GCAGCAGATTACGCGCAGAAAAAAAGGATCTCAAGAAGATCCTTTGATCTTTTCTACGGGGTCTGACGCT
CAGTGGAACGAAAACTCACGTTAAGGGATTTTGGTCATGAGATTATCAAAAAGGATCTTCACCTAGATCC
TTTTAAATTAAAAATGAAGTTTTAAATCAATCTAAAGTATATATGAGTAAACTTGGTCTGACAGTTACCA
ATGCTTAATCAGTGAGGCACCTATCTCAGCGATCTGTCTATTTCGTTCATCCATAGTTGCCTGACTCCCC
GTCGTGTAGATAACTACGATACGGGAGGGCTTACCATCTGGCCCCAGTGCTGCAATGATACCGCGAGACC
CACGCTCACCGGCTCCAGATTTATCAGCAATAAACCAGCCAGCCGGAAGGGCCGAGCGCAGAAGTGGTCC
TGCAACTTTATCCGCCTCCATCCAGTCTATTAATTGTTGCCGGGAAGCTAGAGTAAGTAGTTCGCCAGTT
AATAGTTTGCGCAACGTTGTTGCCATTGCTACAGGCATCGTGGTGTCACGCTCGTCGTTTGGTATGGCTT
CATTCAGCTCCGGTTCCCAACGATCAAGGCGAGTTACATGATCCCCCATGTTGTGCAAAAAAGCGGTTAG
CTCCTTCGGTCCTCCGATCGTTGTCAGAAGTAAGTTGGCCGCAGTGTTATCACTCATGGTTATGGCAGCA
CTGCATAATTCTCTTACTGTCATGCCATCCGTAAGATGCTTTTCTGTGACTGGTGAGTACTCAACCAAGT
CATTCTGAGAATAGTGTATGCGGCGACCGAGTTGCTCTTGCCCGGCGTCAATACGGGATAATACCGCGCC
ACATAGCAGAACTTTAAAAGTGCTCATCATTGGAAAACGTTCTTCGGGGCGAAAACTCTCAAGGATCTTA
CCGCTGTTGAGATCCAGTTCGATGTAACCCACTCGTGCACCCAACTGATCTTCAGCATCTTTTACTTTCA
CCAGCGTTTCTGGGTGAGCAAAAACAGGAAGGCAAAATGCCGCAAAAAAGGGAATAAGGGCGACACGGAA
ATGTTGAATACTCATACTCTTCCTTTTTCAATATTATTGAAGCATTTATCAGGGTTATTGTCTCATGAGC
GGATACATATTTGAATGTATTTAGAAAAATAAACAAATAGGGGTTCCGCGCACATTTCCCCGAAAAGTGC
CACCTAAATTGTAAGCGTTAATATTTTGTTAAAATTCGCGTTAAATTTTTGTTAAATCAGCTCATTTTTT
AACCAATAGGCCGAAATCGGCAAAATCCCTTATAAATCAAAAGAATAGACCGAGATAGGGT
[37 nt withheld, positions 9932-9968]
AAAGAACGTGGACTCCAACGTCAAAGG
[49 nt withheld, positions 9996-10044]
T
[91 nt withheld, positions 10046-10136]
G
[124 nt withheld, positions 10138-10261]
CCCATTCGCCATTCAGGCTGCGCAACTGTTGGGAAGGGCGATCGGTGCGGGCCTCTTCGCTATTACGCCA
GCTGGCGAAAGGGGGATGTGCTGCAAGGCGATTAAGTTGGGTAACGCCAGGGTTTTCCCAGTCACGACGT
TGTAAAACGACGGCCAGTGAGCGCGCGTAATACGACTCACTATAGGGCGAATTGGAGCTCCACCGCGGTG
GCGGCCGCTCTAGAGAGCTTGGCCCATTGCATACGTTGTATCCATATCATAATATGTACATTTATATTGG
CTCATGTCCAACATTACCGCCATGTTGACATTGATTATTGACTAGTTATTAATAGTAATCAATTACGGGG
TCATTAGTTCATAGCCCATATATGGAGTTCCGCGTTACATAACTTACGGTAAATGGCCCGCCTGGCTGAC
CGCCCAACGACCCCCGCCCATTGACGTCAATAATGACGTATGTTCCCATAGTAACGCCAATAGGGACTTT
CCATTGACGTCAATGGGTGGAGTATTTACGGTAAACTGCCCACTTGGCAGTACATCAAGTGTATCATATG
CCAAGTACGCCCCCTATTGACGTCAATGACGGTAAATGGCCCGCCTGGCATTATGCCCAGTACATGACCT
TATGGGACTTTCCTACTTGGCAGTACATCTACGTATTAGTCATCGCTATTACCATGGTGATGCGGTTTTG
GCAGTACATCAATGGGCGTGGATAGCGGTTTGACTCACGGGGATTTCCAAGTCTCCACCCCATTGACGTC
AATGGGAGTTTGTTTTGGCACCAAAATCAACGGGACTTTCCAAAATGTCGTAACAACTCCGCCCCATTGA
CGCAAATGGGCGGTAGGCGTGTACGGTGGGAGGTCTATATAAGCAGAGCTCGTTTAGTGAACCGTCAGAT
CGCCTGGAGACGCCATCCACGCTGTTTTGACCTCCATAGAAGACACCGGGACCGATCCAGCCTCCGGTCG
ACCGATCCTGAGAACTTCAGGGTGAGTTTGGGGACCCTTGATTGTTCTTTCTTTTTCGCTATTGTAAAAT
TCATGTTATATGGAGGGGGCAAAGTTTTCAGGGTGTTGTTTAGAATGGGAAGATGTCCCTTGTATCACCA
TGGACCCTCATGATAATTTTGTTTCTTTCACTTTCTACTCTGTTGACAACCATTGTCTCCTCTTATTTTC
TTTTCATTTTCTGTAACTTTTTCGTTAAACTTTAGCTTGCATTTGTAACGAATTTTTAAATTCACTTTTG
TTTATTTGTCAGATTGTAAGTACTTTCTCTAATCACTTTTTTTTCAAGGCAATCAGGGTATATTATATTG
TACTTCAGCACAGTTTTAGAGAACAATTGTTATAATTAAATGATAAGGTAGAATATTTCTGCATATAAAT
TCTGGCTGGCGTGGAAATATTCTTATTGGTAGAAACAACTACACCCTGGTCATCATCCTGCCTTTCTCTT
TATGGTTACAATGATATACACTGTTTGAGATGAGGATAAAATACTCTGAGTCCAAACCGGGCCCCTCTGC
TAACCATGTTCATGCCTTCTTCTCTTTCCTACAGCTCCTGGGCAACGTGCTGGTTGTTGTGCTGTCTCAT
CATTTTGGCAAAGAATTCCTCGAGGGCCGGATCCGAATTCCTGTATTTGTCTGAAAAC
Features (pLannotate 1.2.2; 21 found; start..end, strand, type, name):
      4..420     +  CDS            gag (truncated): truncated Moloney murine leukemia virus (MMLV) gag gene lacking the start codon
    764..1749    +  CDS            gag-pol (fragment): Moloney murine leukemia virus Gag-Pol polyprotein; gag-pol; contains a read-through stop codon
   1855..2346    +  CDS            tadA: TADA_ECOLI - Also known as yfhC. Experimental evidence at protein level: Swiss-Prot protein existence level 1. Catalyzes the deamination of adenosine to inosine at the wobble position 34 of tRNA(Arg2). Essential for cell viability. From Escherichia coli (strain K12).
   2449..4050    +  CDS            dCas9(N): N-terminal portion of catalytically inactive Streptococcus pyogenes dCas9 carrying the D10A mutation (Zetsche et al., 2015)
   4051..6545    +  CDS            Cas9(C) (fragment): C-terminal portion of Streptococcus pyogenes Cas9 (Zetsche et al., 2015)
   6859..7107    +  CDS            UGI: UNGI_BPPB2 - Experimental evidence at protein level: Swiss-Prot protein existence level 1. This protein binds specifically and reversibly to the host uracil-DNA glycosylase, preventing removal of uracil residues from PBS2 DNA by the host uracil-excision repair system. From Bacillus phage PBS2 (Bacteriophage PBS2).
   7241..7296    +  polyA_signal   β-globin poly(A) signal: rabbit β-globin polyadenylation signal (Gil and Proudfoot, 1987)
   7676..7698    -  protein_bind   lac operator (fragment): The lac repressor binds to the lac operator to inhibit transcription in E. coli. This inhibition can be relieved by adding lactose or isopropyl-β-D-thiogalactopyranoside (IPTG). lac repressor encoded by lacI
   7702..7732    -  promoter       lac promoter: promoter for the E. coli lac operon
   7747..7768    -  protein_bind   CAP binding site: CAP binding activates transcription in the presence of cAMP. E. coli catabolite activator protein
   7781..7873    -  CDS            lacI (fragment): lac repressor; lacI; The lac repressor binds to the lac operator to inhibit transcription in E. coli. This inhibition can be relieved by adding lactose or isopropyl-β-D-thiogalactopyranoside (IPTG).
   8056..8644    -  rep_origin     ori: high-copy-number ColE1/pMB1/pBR322/pUC origin of replication
   8815..9675    -  CDS            AmpR: β-lactamase; bla; confers resistance to ampicillin, carbenicillin, and related antibiotics
   9676..9780    -  promoter       AmpR promoter: bla
   9833..10261   -  rep_origin     f1 ori (sequence partly withheld): f1 bacteriophage origin of replication; arrow indicates direction of (+) strand synthesis
  10266..10421   -  CDS            lacZα (fragment): LacZα fragment of β-galactosidase; lacZ fragment
  10429..10447   +  promoter       T7 promoter: promoter for bacteriophage T7 RNA polymerase
  10456..10485   +  misc_feature   MCS (fragment): pBluescript multiple cloning site
  10568..10947   +  enhancer       CMV enhancer: human cytomegalovirus immediate early enhancer
  10948..11151   +  promoter       CMV promoter: human cytomegalovirus (CMV) immediate early promoter
  11263..11835   +  intron         β-globin intron: intron from rabbit β-globin gene
