[The description below was written by a language model from this plasmid's Addgene catalogue record and pLannotate feature annotations shown in this document.]
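Description:
gag-TadCBEd is a mammalian expression plasmid of about 11.9 kb on a pcDNA3-like backbone. It serves as the cargo packaging plasmid for producing engineered virus-like particles (eVLPs) that carry the cytosine base editor TadCBEd, using the v3 PE-eVLP architecture. It is propagated in E. coli as a high-copy plasmid through a ColE1/pUC-type origin and selected with ampicillin via β-lactamase. The backbone also retains an f1 origin, a T7 promoter, and pBluescript-derived remnants (lac promoter and operator, and lacZα and lacI fragments) with no evident role in the construct's function. No mammalian selection marker is annotated, which is consistent with use by transient transfection.

The roughly 7.2 kb insert is listed as MMLVgag-TadCBEd, a fusion of the Moloney murine leukemia virus Gag structural protein to the base editor. It is driven by the CMV enhancer and promoter, followed by a rabbit β-globin intron that promotes efficient expression, and terminated by a rabbit β-globin polyadenylation signal. The map is circular, so the promoter and intron at the end of the numbered sequence lie directly upstream of the gag coding region at its start. Downstream of the gag sequences, the annotation shows a TadA-derived deaminase domain, a Streptococcus pyogenes Cas9 annotated with the D10A mutation, and a uracil glycosylase inhibitor (UGI), which blocks excision of the uracil editing intermediate. Linkers, localization signals and any protease cleavage site between Gag and the editor are not annotated.

In eVLP production, fusion to Gag directs the editor protein into budding particles. This allows transient delivery of the editor as protein or ribonucleoprotein rather than as DNA. The other components needed for particle production are not encoded on this plasmid.
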