Addgene plasmid #225144: gag-TadCBEd
Purpose: Packaging plasmid for TadCBEd in v3 PE-eVLP architecture
Depositing lab: David Liu. Publication: Engineered virus-like particles for transient delivery of prime editor ribonucleoprotein complexes in vivo. An M, Raguram A, Du SW, Banskota S, Davis JR, Newby GA, Chen PZ, Palczewski K, Liu DR. Nat Biotechnol. 2024 Jan 8. doi: 10.1038/s41587-023-02078-y. PubMed 38191664.
Backbone
  Vector backbone: pCDNA3-like
  Backbone size w/o insert (bp): 4756
  Total vector size (bp): 11929
  Vector type: Mammalian Expression
Growth in bacteria
  Bacterial resistance: Ampicillin, 100 μg/mL
  Growth temperature: 37°C
  Growth strain: DH5alpha
  Copy number: High Copy
Gene/Insert
  Gene/Insert name: MMLVgag-TadCBEd
  Insert size (bp): 7200
Terms and licenses: Academic/Nonprofit Terms; Industry Terms: Not Available to Industry
How to cite: gag-TadCBEd was a gift from David Liu (Addgene plasmid # 225144 ; http://n2t.net/addgene:225144 ; RRID:Addgene_225144)
